Addgene plasmid #97378: UKNP1.11.2
Purpose: Expression of HCV E1E2 genes cloned from patient serum. United Kingdom Nottingham Panel x.xx.xx (genotype.patient number.clone number)
Depositing lab: Jonathan Ball. Depositing organization: University of Nottingham. Publication: A Diverse Panel of Hepatitis C Virus Glycoproteins for Use in Vaccine Research Reveals Extremes of Monoclonal Antibody Neutralization Resistance. Urbanowicz RA, McClure CP, Brown RJ, Tsoleridis T, Persson MA, Krey T, Irving WL, Ball JK, Tarr AW. J Virol. 2015 Dec 23;90(7):3288-301. doi: 10.1128/JVI.02700-15. PubMed 26699643.
Backbone
  Vector backbone: pcDNA3.1_V5-His_Topo
  Backbone manufacturer: Invitrogen
  Vector type: Mammalian Expression
Growth in bacteria
  Bacterial resistance: Ampicillin, 100 μg/mL
  Growth temperature: 37°C
  Growth strain: DH5alpha
  Copy number: High Copy
Gene/Insert
  Gene/Insert name: HCV E1E2 (alt name: UKNP1.11.2)
  Species: Hepatitis C virus
  Insert size (bp): 1734
  GenBank ID: KU285173.1
  Cloning method: TOPO Cloning
  Sequencing primers: 5′ T7F; 3′ bGHR
Terms and licenses: Academic/Nonprofit Terms; Industry Terms: Not Available to Industry
How to cite: UKNP1.11.2 was a gift from Jonathan Ball (Addgene plasmid # 97378 ; http://n2t.net/addgene:97378 ; RRID:Addgene_97378)
