[The description below was written by a language model from this plasmid's Addgene catalogue record and pLannotate feature annotations shown in this document.]
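Description:
UKNP1.11.2 is a mammalian expression plasmid built on the Invitrogen pcDNA3.1 V5-His TOPO backbone. It carries the hepatitis C virus E1E2 envelope glycoprotein genes amplified from patient serum and inserted by TOPO cloning. The name follows the United Kingdom Nottingham Panel convention of genotype, patient number and clone number, so this is clone 2 from patient 11, genotype 1. In bacteria the plasmid replicates from a high-copy ColE1/pUC-type origin and is selected with ampicillin through the β-lactamase gene. An f1 origin and remnants of lac regulatory sequence are also present as backbone elements.

The roughly 1.7 kb insert is annotated as a fragment of the HCV polyprotein. The automated match carries a generic polyprotein description that mentions NS2, but the catalogue entry identifies the region as E1E2. It sits downstream of the human CMV immediate-early enhancer and promoter, which drives strong constitutive transcription in mammalian cells, and is followed by the bovine growth hormone polyadenylation signal. A T7 promoter lies between the CMV promoter and the insert. A V5 epitope tag is annotated downstream of the insert, but the record does not state whether it is in frame with the glycoproteins or preceded by a stop codon. A separate SV40 promoter–neomycin phosphotransferase–SV40 poly(A) cassette allows G418 selection of stably transfected cells. The short HIV-1 LTR and ble fragments are probably incidental annotation matches.

The depositor and sequencing-derived records agree closely in length and feature layout. The plasmid belongs to a diverse panel of patient-derived HCV glycoproteins for vaccine research, used to compare sensitivity and resistance to neutralising monoclonal antibodies.
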