Features (pLannotate 1.2.2; 21 found; start..end, strand, type, name):
     36..80      -  misc_feature   bom (fragment): basis of mobility region from pBR322
    235..614     +  enhancer       CMV enhancer: human cytomegalovirus immediate early enhancer
    615..818     +  promoter       CMV promoter: human cytomegalovirus (CMV) immediate early promoter
    814..847     +  LTR            5' LTR (truncated) (fragment): truncated 5' long terminal repeat (LTR) from HIV-1
    863..881     +  promoter       T7 promoter: promoter for bacteriophage T7 RNA polymerase
    942..2669    +  CDS            POLG_HCVGL (fragment): Experimental evidence at protein level: Swiss-Prot protein existence level 1. [Protease NS2]: Cysteine protease required for the proteolytic auto-cleavage between the non-structural proteins NS2 and NS3 (By similarity). The N-terminus of NS3 is required for the function of NS2 protease (active region NS2-3) (By similarity). Promotes the initiation of viral particle assembly by mediating the interaction between structural and non-structural proteins (By similarity). From Hepatitis C virus (isolate Glasgow) (HCV).
   2748..2789    +  CDS            V5 tag: epitope tag from simian virus 5
   2845..3069    +  polyA_signal   bGH poly(A) signal: bovine growth hormone polyadenylation signal
   3073..3094    +  promoter       SV40 promoter (fragment): SV40 enhancer and early promoter
   3115..3543    +  rep_origin     f1 ori (sequence partly withheld): f1 bacteriophage origin of replication; arrow indicates direction of (+) strand synthesis
   3557..3887    +  promoter       SV40 promoter: SV40 enhancer and early promoter
   3954..4745    +  CDS            neo: KKA2_KLEPN - Also known as kan, nptII. Experimental evidence at protein level: Swiss-Prot protein existence level 1. Resistance to kanamycin, neomycin, paromomycin, ribostamycin, butirosin and gentamicin B. From Klebsiella pneumoniae.
   4771..4929    +  CDS            ble (fragment): BLE_KLEPN - Experimental evidence at protein level: Swiss-Prot protein existence level 1. Binding protein with a strong affinity to the bleomycin family of antibiotics. Binds to CL990; an antimitotic-antibiotic compound. From Klebsiella pneumoniae.
   4924..5045    +  polyA_signal   SV40 poly(A) signal: SV40 polyadenylation signal
   5118..5134    -  protein_bind   lac operator: The lac repressor binds to the lac operator to inhibit transcription in E. coli. This inhibition can be relieved by adding lactose or isopropyl-β-D-thiogalactopyranoside (IPTG). lac repressor encoded by lacI
   5142..5172    -  promoter       lac promoter: promoter for the E. coli lac operon
   5187..5208    -  protein_bind   CAP binding site: CAP binding activates transcription in the presence of cAMP. E. coli catabolite activator protein
   5221..5313    -  CDS            lacI (fragment): lac repressor; lacI; The lac repressor binds to the lac operator to inhibit transcription in E. coli. This inhibition can be relieved by adding lactose or isopropyl-β-D-thiogalactopyranoside (IPTG).
   5496..6084    -  rep_origin     ori: high-copy-number ColE1/pMB1/pBR322/pUC origin of replication
   6255..7115    -  CDS            AmpR: β-lactamase; bla; confers resistance to ampicillin, carbenicillin, and related antibiotics
   7116..7220    -  promoter       AmpR promoter: bla
>Addgene plasmid #97378 | UKNP1.11.2 | depositor full sequence | sequence record 179071 | UKNP1.11.2 sequence 7251 bps
GACGGATCGGGAGATCTCCCGATCCCCTATGGTCGACTCTCAGTACAATCTGCTCTGATGCCGCATAGTT
AAGCCAGTATCTGCTCCCTGCTTGTGTGTTGGAGGTCGCTGAGTAGTGCGCGAGCAAAATTTAAGCTACA
ACAAGGCAAGGCTTGACCGACAATTGCATGAAGAATCTGCTTAGGGTTAGGCGTTTTGCGCTGCTTCGCG
ATGTACGGGCCAGATATACGCGTTGACATTGATTATTGACTAGTTATTAATAGTAATCAATTACGGGGTC
ATTAGTTCATAGCCCATATATGGAGTTCCGCGTTACATAACTTACGGTAAATGGCCCGCCTGGCTGACCG
CCCAACGACCCCCGCCCATTGACGTCAATAATGACGTATGTTCCCATAGTAACGCCAATAGGGACTTTCC
ATTGACGTCAATGGGTGGACTATTTACGGTAAACTGCCCACTTGGCAGTACATCAAGTGTATCATATGCC
AAGTACGCCCCCTATTGACGTCAATGACGGTAAATGGCCCGCCTGGCATTATGCCCAGTACATGACCTTA
TGGGACTTTCCTACTTGGCAGTACATCTACGTATTAGTCATCGCTATTACCATGGTGATGCGGTTTTGGC
AGTACATCAATGGGCGTGGATAGCGGTTTGACTCACGGGGATTTCCAAGTCTCCACCCCATTGACGTCAA
TGGGAGTTTGTTTTGGCACCAAAATCAACGGGACTTTCCAAAATGTCGTAACAACTCCGCCCCATTGACG
CAAATGGGCGGTAGGCGTGTACGGTGGGAGGTCTATATAAGCAGAGCTCTCTGGCTAACTAGAGAACCCA
CTGCTTACTGGCTTATCGAAATTAATACGACTCACTATAGGGAGACCCAAGCTGGCTAGTTAAGCTTGGT
ACCGAGCTCGGATCCAGTACCCTTCACCATGGGTTGCTCTTTCTCTATCTTCCTTCTGGCCCTGCTCTCT
TGCCTGACTGTACCCGCTTCGGCCTACCAAGTGCGCAACAGCTCGGGGCTTTACCATGTCACCAATGATT
GCCCTAACTCGAGTATTGTGTACGAGGCGGCCGATGCCATCCTGCACACTCCGGGGTGTGTCCCTTGCGT
TCGCGAGGGTAACGCCTCGAGGTGTTGGGTGGCGGTGACCCCCACGGTGGCCACCAGGGATGGCAAACTC
CCCACAACGCAGCTTCGACGTCACATCGATCTGCTTGTCGGGAGCGCCACCCTCTGCTCGGCCTTTTACG
TGGGGGACCTGTGCGGGTCTGTCTTTCTTGTCGGCCAACTGTTTACCTTCTCTCCCAGACACCACTGGAC
GACGCAAGGCTGCAATTGTTCTATCTATCCCGGCCACATAACGGGTCATCGCATGGCATGGGATATGATG
ATGAACTGGTCTCCTACGGCGGCGTTGGTGATGGCTCAGCTGCTCCGGATCCCACAAGCCATCATGGACA
TGATCGCTGGTGCTCACTGGGGTGTCCTGGCGGGCATAGCGTATTTCTCCATGGTGGGGAACTGGGCGAA
AGTCCTGGTAGTGCTGCTGCTATTTGCCGGCGTCGACGCGGAAACCCACGTCACCGGAGGAAGCGCCGGC
CACACCGTGGCTGGGCTTGCTGGTTTCCTCACACGAGGCCCCAAGCAGAACATCCAACTGATCAACACCA
ACGGCAGTTGGCACATCAATAGCACGGCCTTGAACTGCAATGACAGCCTTGACACCGGCTGGATAGCAGG
GCTTTTCTATCATCACAAATTCAACTCTTCGGGCTGTTCCGAGAGGTTGGCCAGCTGCCGACGCCTTACC
GATTTTGCCCAGGGCTGGGGCCCCATCAGTTATGCCAACGGAAGCGGCCCCGACGAGCGCCCTTACTGCT
GGCACTACCCCCCAAAACCTTGTGGTATTGTGCCCGCAAAGAGCGTGTGTGGCCCGGTATATTGCTTCAC
TCCCAGCCCCGTGGTGGTGGGAACGACCGACAGGTCGGGCGCGCCTACCTACAGCTGGGGTGCAAATGAT
ACGGACGTCTTCGTCCTTAACAACACCAGGCCACCGCTGGGCAATTGGTTCGGTTGCACCTGGATGAACG
CAACTGGATTCACCAAAGTGTGCGGAGCGCCCCCTTGTGTCATCGGAGGGGCAGGCGACAACACCTTGCG
CTGCCCCACTGATTGTTTCCGCAAGCATCCGGAAGCAACATACTCGCGGTGCGGCTCCGGTCCCTGGATT
ACACCCAGGTGCATGGTCCACTATCCGTATAGGCTTTGGCATTATCCTTGTACCATCAACTACACCATAT
TCAAAGTCAGGATGTACGTGGGAGGGGTCGAGCACAGGCTGGAAGCTGCCTGCAACTGGACGCGGGGCGA
ACGCTGTGATCTGGAAGACAGGGACAGGTCCGAGCTCAGCCCATTGTTGCTGTCCACCACGCAGTGGCAG
GTCCTTCCGTGCTCTTTCACGACCCTGCCAGCCTTGTCCACCGGCCTCATCCACCTCCACCAGAACATCG
TGGACGTGCAGTACCTATACGGGGTAGGGTCAAGCATCGCGTCCTGGGCCATTAAGTGGGAGTACGTCGT
TCTCCTGTTCCTCCTGCTTGCAGACGCGCGCGTCTGCTCCTGCTTGTGGATGATGTTACTCATATCCCAA
GCGGAGGCGTAATAAAAGGGTCAAGACAATTCTGCAGATATCCAGCACAGTGGCGGCCGCTCGAGTCTAG
AGGGCCCGCGGTTCGAAGGTAAGCCTATCCCTAACCCTCTCCTCGGTCTCGATTCTACGCGTACCGGTCA
TCATCACCATCACCATTGAGTTTAAACCCGCTGATCAGCCTCGACTGTGCCTTCTAGTTGCCAGCCATCT
GTTGTTTGCCCCTCCCCCGTGCCTTCCTTGACCCTGGAAGGTGCCACTCCCACTGTCCTTTCCTAATAAA
ATGAGGAAATTGCATCGCATTGTCTGAGTAGGTGTCATTCTATTCTGGGGGGTGGGGTGGGGCAGGACAG
CAAGGGGGAGGATTGGGAAGACAATAGCAGGCATGCTGGGGATGCGGTGGGCTCTATGGCTTCTGAGGCG
GAAAGAACCAGCTGGGGCTCTAGGGGGTATCCCC
[124 nt withheld, positions 3115-3238]
C
[32 nt withheld, positions 3240-3271]
CA
[57 nt withheld, positions 3274-3330]
A
[49 nt withheld, positions 3332-3380]
CCTTTGACGTTGGAGTCCACGTTCTTT
[37 nt withheld, positions 3408-3444]
ACCCTATCTCGGTCTATTCTTTTGATTTATAAGGGATTTTGGGGATTTCGGCCTATTGGTTAAAAAATGA
GCTGATTTAACAAAAATTTAACGCGAATTAATTCTGTGGAATGTGTGTCAGTTAGGGTGTGGAAAGTCCC
CAGGCTCCCCAGGCAGGCAGAAGTATGCAAAGCATGCATCTCAATTAGTCAGCAACCAGGTGTGGAAAGT
CCCCAGGCTCCCCAGCAGGCAGAAGTATGCAAAGCATGCATCTCAATTAGTCAGCAACCATAGTCCCGCC
CCTAACTCCGCCCATCCCGCCCCTAACTCCGCCCAGTTCCGCCCATTCTCCGCCCCATGGCTGACTAATT
TTTTTTATTTATGCAGAGGCCGAGGCCGCCTCTGCCTCTGAGCTATTCCAGAAGTAGTGAGGAGGCTTTT
TTGGAGGCCTAGGCTTTTGCAAAAAGCTCCCGGGAGCTTGTATATCCATTTTCGGATCTGATCAAGAGAC
AGGATGAGGATCGTTTCGCATGATTGAACAAGATGGATTGCACGCAGGTTCTCCGGCCGCTTGGGTGGAG
AGGCTATTCGGCTATGACTGGGCACAACAGACAATCGGCTGCTCTGATGCCGCCGTGTTCCGGCTGTCAG
CGCAGGGGCGCCCGGTTCTTTTTGTCAAGACCGACCTGTCCGGTGCCCTGAATGAACTGCAGGACGAGGC
AGCGCGGCTATCGTGGCTGGCCACGACGGGCGTTCCTTGCGCAGCTGTGCTCGACGTTGTCACTGAAGCG
GGAAGGGACTGGCTGCTATTGGGCGAAGTGCCGGGGCAGGATCTCCTGTCATCTCACCTTGCTCCTGCCG
AGAAAGTATCCATCATGGCTGATGCAATGCGGCGGCTGCATACGCTTGATCCGGCTACCTGCCCATTCGA
CCACCAAGCGAAACATCGCATCGAGCGAGCACGTACTCGGATGGAAGCCGGTCTTGTCGATCAGGATGAT
CTGGACGAAGAGCATCAGGGGCTCGCGCCAGCCGAACTGTTCGCCAGGCTCAAGGCGCGCATGCCCGACG
GCGAGGATCTCGTCGTGACCCATGGCGATGCCTGCTTGCCGAATATCATGGTGGAAAATGGCCGCTTTTC
TGGATTCATCGACTGTGGCCGGCTGGGTGTGGCGGACCGCTATCAGGACATAGCGTTGGCTACCCGTGAT
ATTGCTGAAGAGCTTGGCGGCGAATGGGCTGACCGCTTCCTCGTGCTTTACGGTATCGCCGCTCCCGATT
CGCAGCGCATCGCCTTCTATCGCCTTCTTGACGAGTTCTTCTGAGCGGGACTCTGGGGTTCGCGAAATGA
CCGACCAAGCGACGCCCAACCTGCCATCACGAGATTTCGATTCCACCGCCGCCTTCTATGAAAGGTTGGG
CTTCGGAATCGTTTTCCGGGACGCCGGCTGGATGATCCTCCAGCGCGGGGATCTCATGCTGGAGTTCTTC
GCCCACCCCAACTTGTTTATTGCAGCTTATAATGGTTACAAATAAAGCAATAGCATCACAAATTTCACAA
ATAAAGCATTTTTTTCACTGCATTCTAGTTGTGGTTTGTCCAAACTCATCAATGTATCTTATCATGTCTG
TATACCGTCGACCTCTAGCTAGAGCTTGGCGTAATCATGGTCATAGCTGTTTCCTGTGTGAAATTGTTAT
CCGCTCACAATTCCACACAACATACGAGCCGGAAGCATAAAGTGTAAAGCCTGGGGTGCCTAATGAGTGA
GCTAACTCACATTAATTGCGTTGCGCTCACTGCCCGCTTTCCAGTCGGGAAACCTGTCGTGCCAGCTGCA
TTAATGAATCGGCCAACGCGCGGGGAGAGGCGGTTTGCGTATTGGGCGCTCTTCCGCTTCCTCGCTCACT
GACTCGCTGCGCTCGGTCGTTCGGCTGCGGCGAGCGGTATCAGCTCACTCAAAGGCGGTAATACGGTTAT
CCACAGAATCAGGGGATAACGCAGGAAAGAACATGTGAGCAAAAGGCCAGCAAAAGGCCAGGAACCGTAA
AAAGGCCGCGTTGCTGGCGTTTTTCCATAGGCTCCGCCCCCCTGACGAGCATCACAAAAATCGACGCTCA
AGTCAGAGGTGGCGAAACCCGACAGGACTATAAAGATACCAGGCGTTTCCCCCTGGAAGCTCCCTCGTGC
GCTCTCCTGTTCCGACCCTGCCGCTTACCGGATACCTGTCCGCCTTTCTCCCTTCGGGAAGCGTGGCGCT
TTCTCAATGCTCACGCTGTAGGTATCTCAGTTCGGTGTAGGTCGTTCGCTCCAAGCTGGGCTGTGTGCAC
GAACCCCCCGTTCAGCCCGACCGCTGCGCCTTATCCGGTAACTATCGTCTTGAGTCCAACCCGGTAAGAC
ACGACTTATCGCCACTGGCAGCAGCCACTGGTAACAGGATTAGCAGAGCGAGGTATGTAGGCGGTGCTAC
AGAGTTCTTGAAGTGGTGGCCTAACTACGGCTACACTAGAAGGACAGTATTTGGTATCTGCGCTCTGCTG
AAGCCAGTTACCTTCGGAAAAAGAGTTGGTAGCTCTTGATCCGGCAAACAAACCACCGCTGGTAGCGGTG
GTTTTTTTGTTTGCAAGCAGCAGATTACGCGCAGAAAAAAAGGATCTCAAGAAGATCCTTTGATCTTTTC
TACGGGGTCTGACGCTCAGTGGAACGAAAACTCACGTTAAGGGATTTTGGTCATGAGATTATCAAAAAGG
ATCTTCACCTAGATCCTTTTAAATTAAAAATGAAGTTTTAAATCAATCTAAAGTATATATGAGTAAACTT
GGTCTGACAGTTACCAATGCTTAATCAGTGAGGCACCTATCTCAGCGATCTGTCTATTTCGTTCATCCAT
AGTTGCCTGACTCCCCGTCGTGTAGATAACTACGATACGGGAGGGCTTACCATCTGGCCCCAGTGCTGCA
ATGATACCGCGAGACCCACGCTCACCGGCTCCAGATTTATCAGCAATAAACCAGCCAGCCGGAAGGGCCG
AGCGCAGAAGTGGTCCTGCAACTTTATCCGCCTCCATCCAGTCTATTAATTGTTGCCGGGAAGCTAGAGT
AAGTAGTTCGCCAGTTAATAGTTTGCGCAACGTTGTTGCCATTGCTACAGGCATCGTGGTGTCACGCTCG
TCGTTTGGTATGGCTTCATTCAGCTCCGGTTCCCAACGATCAAGGCGAGTTACATGATCCCCCATGTTGT
GCAAAAAAGCGGTTAGCTCCTTCGGTCCTCCGATCGTTGTCAGAAGTAAGTTGGCCGCAGTGTTATCACT
CATGGTTATGGCAGCACTGCATAATTCTCTTACTGTCATGCCATCCGTAAGATGCTTTTCTGTGACTGGT
GAGTACTCAACCAAGTCATTCTGAGAATAGTGTATGCGGCGACCGAGTTGCTCTTGCCCGGCGTCAATAC
GGGATAATACCGCGCCACATAGCAGAACTTTAAAAGTGCTCATCATTGGAAAACGTTCTTCGGGGCGAAA
ACTCTCAAGGATCTTACCGCTGTTGAGATCCAGTTCGATGTAACCCACTCGTGCACCCAACTGATCTTCA
GCATCTTTTACTTTCACCAGCGTTTCTGGGTGAGCAAAAACAGGAAGGCAAAATGCCGCAAAAAAGGGAA
TAAGGGCGACACGGAAATGTTGAATACTCATACTCTTCCTTTTTCAATATTATTGAAGCATTTATCAGGG
TTATTGTCTCATGAGCGGATACATATTTGAATGTATTTAGAAAAATAAACAAATAGGGGTTCCGCGCACA
TTTCCCCGAAAAGTGCCACCTGACGTC
