Features (pLannotate 1.2.2; 21 found; start..end, strand, type, name):
     34..86      -  misc_feature   bom (fragment): basis of mobility region from pBR322
    241..620     +  enhancer       CMV enhancer: human cytomegalovirus immediate early enhancer
    621..824     +  promoter       CMV promoter: human cytomegalovirus (CMV) immediate early promoter
    820..853     +  LTR            5' LTR (truncated) (fragment): truncated 5' long terminal repeat (LTR) from HIV-1
    869..887     +  promoter       T7 promoter: promoter for bacteriophage T7 RNA polymerase
    948..2675    +  CDS            POLG_HCVGL (fragment): Experimental evidence at protein level: Swiss-Prot protein existence level 1. [Protease NS2]: Cysteine protease required for the proteolytic auto-cleavage between the non-structural proteins NS2 and NS3 (By similarity). The N-terminus of NS3 is required for the function of NS2 protease (active region NS2-3) (By similarity). Promotes the initiation of viral particle assembly by mediating the interaction between structural and non-structural proteins (By similarity). From Hepatitis C virus (isolate Glasgow) (HCV).
   2754..2795    +  CDS            V5 tag: epitope tag from simian virus 5
   2851..3075    +  polyA_signal   bGH poly(A) signal: bovine growth hormone polyadenylation signal
   3079..3100    +  promoter       SV40 promoter (fragment): SV40 enhancer and early promoter
   3121..3549    +  rep_origin     f1 ori (sequence partly withheld): f1 bacteriophage origin of replication; arrow indicates direction of (+) strand synthesis
   3563..3892    +  promoter       SV40 promoter: SV40 enhancer and early promoter
   3959..4750    +  CDS            neo: KKA2_KLEPN - Also known as kan, nptII. Experimental evidence at protein level: Swiss-Prot protein existence level 1. Resistance to kanamycin, neomycin, paromomycin, ribostamycin, butirosin and gentamicin B. From Klebsiella pneumoniae.
   4776..4934    +  CDS            ble (fragment): BLE_KLEPN - Experimental evidence at protein level: Swiss-Prot protein existence level 1. Binding protein with a strong affinity to the bleomycin family of antibiotics. Binds to CL990; an antimitotic-antibiotic compound. From Klebsiella pneumoniae.
   4929..5050    +  polyA_signal   SV40 poly(A) signal: SV40 polyadenylation signal
   5123..5139    -  protein_bind   lac operator: The lac repressor binds to the lac operator to inhibit transcription in E. coli. This inhibition can be relieved by adding lactose or isopropyl-β-D-thiogalactopyranoside (IPTG). lac repressor encoded by lacI
   5147..5177    -  promoter       lac promoter: promoter for the E. coli lac operon
   5192..5213    -  protein_bind   CAP binding site: CAP binding activates transcription in the presence of cAMP. E. coli catabolite activator protein
   5226..5318    -  CDS            lacI (fragment): lac repressor; lacI; The lac repressor binds to the lac operator to inhibit transcription in E. coli. This inhibition can be relieved by adding lactose or isopropyl-β-D-thiogalactopyranoside (IPTG).
   5501..6089    -  rep_origin     ori: high-copy-number ColE1/pMB1/pBR322/pUC origin of replication
   6260..7120    -  CDS            AmpR: β-lactamase; bla; confers resistance to ampicillin, carbenicillin, and related antibiotics
   7121..7225    -  promoter       AmpR promoter: bla
>Addgene plasmid #97378 | UKNP1.11.2 | addgene full sequence | sequence record 189790 | Addgene NGS Result
GACGTCGACGGATCGGGAGATCTCCCGATCCCCTATGGTGCACTCTCAGTACAATCTGCTCTGATGCCGC
ATAGTTAAGCCAGTATCTGCTCCCTGCTTGTGTGTTGGAGGTCGCTGAGTAGTGCGCGAGCAAAATTTAA
GCTACAACAAGGCAAGGCTTGACCGACAATTGCATGAAGAATCTGCTTAGGGTTAGGCGTTTTGCGCTGC
TTCGCGATGTACGGGCCAGATATACGCGTTGACATTGATTATTGACTAGTTATTAATAGTAATCAATTAC
GGGGTCATTAGTTCATAGCCCATATATGGAGTTCCGCGTTACATAACTTACGGTAAATGGCCCGCCTGGC
TGACCGCCCAACGACCCCCGCCCATTGACGTCAATAATGACGTATGTTCCCATAGTAACGCCAATAGGGA
CTTTCCATTGACGTCAATGGGTGGAGTATTTACGGTAAACTGCCCACTTGGCAGTACATCAAGTGTATCA
TATGCCAAGTACGCCCCCTATTGACGTCAATGACGGTAAATGGCCCGCCTGGCATTATGCCCAGTACATG
ACCTTATGGGACTTTCCTACTTGGCAGTACATCTACGTATTAGTCATCGCTATTACCATGGTGATGCGGT
TTTGGCAGTACATCAATGGGCGTGGATAGCGGTTTGACTCACGGGGATTTCCAAGTCTCCACCCCATTGA
CGTCAATGGGAGTTTGTTTTGGCACCAAAATCAACGGGACTTTCCAAAATGTCGTAACAACTCCGCCCCA
TTGACGCAAATGGGCGGTAGGCGTGTACGGTGGGAGGTCTATATAAGCAGAGCTCTCTGGCTAACTAGAG
AACCCACTGCTTACTGGCTTATCGAAATTAATACGACTCACTATAGGGAGACCCAAGCTGGCTAGTTAAG
CTTGGTACCGAGCTCGGATCCAGTACCCTTCACCATGGGTTGCTCTTTCTCTATCTTCCTTCTGGCCCTG
CTCTCTTGCCTGACTGTACCCGCTTCGGCCTACCAAGTGCGCAACAGCTCGGGGCTTTACCATGTCACCA
ATGATTGCCCTAACTCGAGTATTGTGTACGAGGCGGCCGATGCCATCCTGCACACTCCGGGGTGTGTCCC
TTGCGTTCGCGAGGGTAACGCCTCGAGGTGTTGGGTGGCGGTGACCCCCACGGTGGCCACCAGGGATGGC
AAACTCCCCACAACGCAGCTTCGACGTCACATCGATCTGCTTGTCGGGAGCGCCACCCTCTGCTCGGCCT
TTTACGTGGGGGACCTGTGCGGGTCTGTCTTTCTTGTCGGCCAACTGTTTACCTTCTCTCCCAGACACCA
CTGGACGACGCAAGGCTGCAATTGTTCTATCTATCCCGGCCACATAACGGGTCATCGCATGGCATGGGAT
ATGATGATGAACTGGTCTCCTACGGCGGCGTTGGTGATGGCTCAGCTGCTCCGGATCCCACAAGCCATCA
TGGACATGATCGCTGGTGCTCACTGGGGTGTCCTGGCGGGCATAGCGTATTTCTCCATGGTGGGGAACTG
GGCGAAAGTCCTGGTAGTGCTGCTGCTATTTGCCGGCGTCGACGCGGAAACCCACGTCACCGGAGGAAGC
GCCGGCCACACCGTGGCTGGGCTTGCTGGTTTCCTCACACGAGGCCCCAAGCAGAACATCCAACTGATCA
ACACCAACGGCAGTTGGCACATCAATAGCACGGCCTTGAACTGCAATGACAGCCTTGACACCGGCTGGAT
AGCAGGGCTTTTCTATCATCACAAATTCAACTCTTCGGGCTGTTCCGAGAGGTTGGCCAGCTGCCGACGC
CTTACCGATTTTGCCCAGGGCTGGGGCCCCATCAGTTATGCCAACGGAAGCGGCCCCGACGAGCGCCCTT
ACTGCTGGCACTACCCCCCAAAACCTTGTGGTATTGTGCCCGCAAAGAGCGTGTGTGGCCCGGTATATTG
CTTCACTCCCAGCCCCGTGGTGGTGGGAACGACCGACAGGTCGGGCGCGCCTACCTACAGCTGGGGTGCA
AATGATACGGACGTCTTCGTCCTTAACAACACCAGGCCACCGCTGGGCAATTGGTTCGGTTGCACCTGGA
TGAACGCAACTGGATTCACCAAAGTGTGCGGAGCGCCCCCTTGTGTCATCGGAGGGGCAGGCGACAACAC
CTTGCGCTGCCCCACTGATTGTTTCCGCAAGCATCCGGAAGCAACATACTCGCGGTGCGGCTCCGGTCCC
TGGATTACACCCAGGTGCATGGTCCACTATCCGTATAGGCTTTGGCATTATCCTTGTACCATCAACTACA
CCATATTCAAAGTCAGGATGTACGTGGGAGGGGTCGAGCACAGGCTGGAAGCTGCCTGCAACTGGACGCG
GGGCGAACGCTGTGATCTGGAAGACAGGGACAGGTCCGAGCTCAGCCCATTGTTGCTGTCCACCACGCAG
TGGCAGGTCCTTCCGTGCTCTTTCACGACCCTGCCAGCCTTGTCCACCGGCCTCATCCACCTCCACCAGA
ACATCGTGGACGTGCAGTACCTATACGGGGTAGGGTCAAGCATCGCGTCCTGGGCCATTAAGTGGGAGTA
CGTCGTTCTCCTGTTCCTCCTGCTTGCAGACGCGCGCGTCTGCTCCTGCTTGTGGATGATGTTACTCATA
TCCCAAGCGGAGGCGTAATAAAAGGGTCAAGACAATTCTGCAGATATCCAGCACAGTGGCGGCCGCTCGA
GTCTAGAGGGCCCGCGGTTCGAAGGTAAGCCTATCCCTAACCCTCTCCTCGGTCTCGATTCTACGCGTAC
CGGTCATCATCACCATCACCATTGAGTTTAAACCCGCTGATCAGCCTCGACTGTGCCTTCTAGTTGCCAG
CCATCTGTTGTTTGCCCCTCCCCCGTGCCTTCCTTGACCCTGGAAGGTGCCACTCCCACTGTCCTTTCCT
AATAAAATGAGGAAATTGCATCGCATTGTCTGAGTAGGTGTCATTCTATTCTGGGGGGTGGGGTGGGGCA
GGACAGCAAGGGGGAGGATTGGGAAGACAATAGCAGGCATGCTGGGGATGCGGTGGGCTCTATGGCTTCT
GAGGCGGAAAGAACCAGCTGGGGCTCTAGGGGGTATCCCC
[124 nt withheld, positions 3121-3244]
C
[91 nt withheld, positions 3246-3336]
A
[49 nt withheld, positions 3338-3386]
CCTTTGACGTTGGAGTCCACGTTCTTT
[37 nt withheld, positions 3414-3450]
ACCCTATCTCGGTCTATTCTTTTGATTTATAAGGGATTTTGCCGATTTCGGCCTATTGGTTAAAAAATGA
GCTGATTTAACAAAAATTTAACGCGAATTAATTCTGTGGAATGTGTGTCAGTTAGGGTGTGGAAAGTCCC
CAGGCTCCCCAGCAGGCAGAAGTATGCAAAGCATGCATCTCAATTAGTCAGCAACCAGGTGTGGAAAGTC
CCCAGGCTCCCCAGCAGGCAGAAGTATGCAAAGCATGCATCTCAATTAGTCAGCAACCATAGTCCCGCCC
CTAACTCCGCCCATCCCGCCCCTAACTCCGCCCAGTTCCGCCCATTCTCCGCCCCATGGCTGACTAATTT
TTTTTATTTATGCAGAGGCCGAGGCCGCCTCTGCCTCTGAGCTATTCCAGAAGTAGTGAGGAGGCTTTTT
TGGAGGCCTAGGCTTTTGCAAAAAGCTCCCGGGAGCTTGTATATCCATTTTCGGATCTGATCAAGAGACA
GGATGAGGATCGTTTCGCATGATTGAACAAGATGGATTGCACGCAGGTTCTCCGGCCGCTTGGGTGGAGA
GGCTATTCGGCTATGACTGGGCACAACAGACAATCGGCTGCTCTGATGCCGCCGTGTTCCGGCTGTCAGC
GCAGGGGCGCCCGGTTCTTTTTGTCAAGACCGACCTGTCCGGTGCCCTGAATGAACTGCAGGACGAGGCA
GCGCGGCTATCGTGGCTGGCCACGACGGGCGTTCCTTGCGCAGCTGTGCTCGACGTTGTCACTGAAGCGG
GAAGGGACTGGCTGCTATTGGGCGAAGTGCCGGGGCAGGATCTCCTGTCATCTCACCTTGCTCCTGCCGA
GAAAGTATCCATCATGGCTGATGCAATGCGGCGGCTGCATACGCTTGATCCGGCTACCTGCCCATTCGAC
CACCAAGCGAAACATCGCATCGAGCGAGCACGTACTCGGATGGAAGCCGGTCTTGTCGATCAGGATGATC
TGGACGAAGAGCATCAGGGGCTCGCGCCAGCCGAACTGTTCGCCAGGCTCAAGGCGCGCATGCCCGACGG
CGAGGATCTCGTCGTGACCCATGGCGATGCCTGCTTGCCGAATATCATGGTGGAAAATGGCCGCTTTTCT
GGATTCATCGACTGTGGCCGGCTGGGTGTGGCGGACCGCTATCAGGACATAGCGTTGGCTACCCGTGATA
TTGCTGAAGAGCTTGGCGGCGAATGGGCTGACCGCTTCCTCGTGCTTTACGGTATCGCCGCTCCCGATTC
GCAGCGCATCGCCTTCTATCGCCTTCTTGACGAGTTCTTCTGAGCGGGACTCTGGGGTTCGCGAAATGAC
CGACCAAGCGACGCCCAACCTGCCATCACGAGATTTCGATTCCACCGCCGCCTTCTATGAAAGGTTGGGC
TTCGGAATCGTTTTCCGGGACGCCGGCTGGATGATCCTCCAGCGCGGGGATCTCATGCTGGAGTTCTTCG
CCCACCCCAACTTGTTTATTGCAGCTTATAATGGTTACAAATAAAGCAATAGCATCACAAATTTCACAAA
TAAAGCATTTTTTTCACTGCATTCTAGTTGTGGTTTGTCCAAACTCATCAATGTATCTTATCATGTCTGT
ATACCGTCGACCTCTAGCTAGAGCTTGGCGTAATCATGGTCATAGCTGTTTCCTGTGTGAAATTGTTATC
CGCTCACAATTCCACACAACATACGAGCCGGAAGCATAAAGTGTAAAGCCTGGGGTGCCTAATGAGTGAG
CTAACTCACATTAATTGCGTTGCGCTCACTGCCCGCTTTCCAGTCGGGAAACCTGTCGTGCCAGCTGCAT
TAATGAATCGGCCAACGCGCGGGGAGAGGCGGTTTGCGTATTGGGCGCTCTTCCGCTTCCTCGCTCACTG
ACTCGCTGCGCTCGGTCGTTCGGCTGCGGCGAGCGGTATCAGCTCACTCAAAGGCGGTAATACGGTTATC
CACAGAATCAGGGGATAACGCAGGAAAGAACATGTGAGCAAAAGGCCAGCAAAAGGCCAGGAACCGTAAA
AAGGCCGCGTTGCTGGCGTTTTTCCATAGGCTCCGCCCCCCTGACGAGCATCACAAAAATCGACGCTCAA
GTCAGAGGTGGCGAAACCCGACAGGACTATAAAGATACCAGGCGTTTCCCCCTGGAAGCTCCCTCGTGCG
CTCTCCTGTTCCGACCCTGCCGCTTACCGGATACCTGTCCGCCTTTCTCCCTTCGGGAAGCGTGGCGCTT
TCTCATAGCTCACGCTGTAGGTATCTCAGTTCGGTGTAGGTCGTTCGCTCCAAGCTGGGCTGTGTGCACG
AACCCCCCGTTCAGCCCGACCGCTGCGCCTTATCCGGTAACTATCGTCTTGAGTCCAACCCGGTAAGACA
CGACTTATCGCCACTGGCAGCAGCCACTGGTAACAGGATTAGCAGAGCGAGGTATGTAGGCGGTGCTACA
GAGTTCTTGAAGTGGTGGCCTAACTACGGCTACACTAGAAGAACAGTATTTGGTATCTGCGCTCTGCTGA
AGCCAGTTACCTTCGGAAAAAGAGTTGGTAGCTCTTGATCCGGCAAACAAACCACCGCTGGTAGCGGTGG
TTTTTTTGTTTGCAAGCAGCAGATTACGCGCAGAAAAAAAGGATCTCAAGAAGATCCTTTGATCTTTTCT
ACGGGGTCTGACGCTCAGTGGAACGAAAACTCACGTTAAGGGATTTTGGTCATGAGATTATCAAAAAGGA
TCTTCACCTAGATCCTTTTAAATTAAAAATGAAGTTTTAAATCAATCTAAAGTATATATGAGTAAACTTG
GTCTGACAGTTACCAATGCTTAATCAGTGAGGCACCTATCTCAGCGATCTGTCTATTTCGTTCATCCATA
GTTGCCTGACTCCCCGTCGTGTAGATAACTACGATACGGGAGGGCTTACCATCTGGCCCCAGTGCTGCAA
TGATACCGCGAGACCCACGCTCACCGGCTCCAGATTTATCAGCAATAAACCAGCCAGCCGGAAGGGCCGA
GCGCAGAAGTGGTCCTGCAACTTTATCCGCCTCCATCCAGTCTATTAATTGTTGCCGGGAAGCTAGAGTA
AGTAGTTCGCCAGTTAATAGTTTGCGCAACGTTGTTGCCATTGCTACAGGCATCGTGGTGTCACGCTCGT
CGTTTGGTATGGCTTCATTCAGCTCCGGTTCCCAACGATCAAGGCGAGTTACATGATCCCCCATGTTGTG
CAAAAAAGCGGTTAGCTCCTTCGGTCCTCCGATCGTTGTCAGAAGTAAGTTGGCCGCAGTGTTATCACTC
ATGGTTATGGCAGCACTGCATAATTCTCTTACTGTCATGCCATCCGTAAGATGCTTTTCTGTGACTGGTG
AGTACTCAACCAAGTCATTCTGAGAATAGTGTATGCGGCGACCGAGTTGCTCTTGCCCGGCGTCAATACG
GGATAATACCGCGCCACATAGCAGAACTTTAAAAGTGCTCATCATTGGAAAACGTTCTTCGGGGCGAAAA
CTCTCAAGGATCTTACCGCTGTTGAGATCCAGTTCGATGTAACCCACTCGTGCACCCAACTGATCTTCAG
CATCTTTTACTTTCACCAGCGTTTCTGGGTGAGCAAAAACAGGAAGGCAAAATGCCGCAAAAAAGGGAAT
AAGGGCGACACGGAAATGTTGAATACTCATACTCTTCCTTTTTCAATATTATTGAAGCATTTATCAGGGT
TATTGTCTCATGAGCGGATACATATTTGAATGTATTTAGAAAAATAAACAAATAGGGGTTCCGCGCACAT
TTCCCCGAAAAGTGCCACCT
